Addgene plasmid #67835: pSG5-hEKLF
Purpose: Expression of human EKLF driven by SV40 promoter for use in activation studies
Depositing lab: James Bieker. Depositing organization: Icahn School of Medicine at Mount Sinai. Publication: Structural and functional characterization of an atypical activation domain in erythroid Kruppel-like factor (EKLF). Mas C, Lussier-Price M, Soni S, Morse T, Arseneault G, Di Lello P, Lafrance-Vanasse J, Bieker JJ, Omichinski JG. Proc Natl Acad Sci U S A. 2011 Jun 28;108(26):10484-9. doi: 10.1073/pnas.1017029108. Epub 2011 Jun 13. PubMed 21670263.
Backbone
  Vector backbone: pSG5
  Backbone manufacturer: Stratagene
  Backbone size w/o insert (bp): 4076
  Vector type: Mammalian Expression
Growth in bacteria
  Bacterial resistance: Ampicillin, 100 μg/mL
  Growth temperature: 37°C
  Growth strain: DH5alpha
  Copy number: Unknown
Gene/Insert
  Gene/Insert name: EKLF
  Species: H. sapiens (human)
  Entrez Gene: KLF1 (a.k.a. EKLF, EKLF/KLF1)
  Promoter: SV40
  Cloning method: Restriction Enzyme; 5′ cloning site EcoRI (unknown if destroyed); 3′ cloning site EcoRI (unknown if destroyed)
  Sequencing primers: 5′ SV40pro-F2 (CCCCATGGCTGACTAATTTTT); 3′ SV40 poly A Reverse
Terms and licenses: Academic/Nonprofit Terms; Industry Terms: Not Available to Industry
Depositor comments: Full-length human EKLF cDNA was generated from bone marrow total RNA. This was used for activation studies.
How to cite: pSG5-hEKLF was a gift from James Bieker (Addgene plasmid # 67835 ; http://n2t.net/addgene:67835 ; RRID:Addgene_67835)
