[The description below was written by a language model from this plasmid's Addgene catalogue record.]
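Description:
pSG5-hEKLF is a mammalian expression plasmid built on the commercial pSG5 backbone (about 4.1 kb without insert) and carrying the full-length human cDNA for erythroid Krüppel-like factor (EKLF, gene symbol KLF1). It is propagated in E. coli under ampicillin selection. The record gives no copy number and includes no feature table, so the bacterial origin and other backbone elements are not itemised. No mammalian selectable marker is recorded, so nothing in the record points to use in stable selection.

The EKLF coding sequence is transcribed from the SV40 promoter, and the listed reverse sequencing primer anneals in an SV40 polyadenylation region, indicating that an SV40 poly(A) signal lies downstream of the insert. The cDNA was generated from human bone marrow total RNA and cloned as an EcoRI fragment, with EcoRI at both the 5′ and 3′ junctions. Because the same enzyme was used at both ends, the cloning was non-directional, and the record does not say whether either site survived. No epitope tags, fusion partners or reporters are recorded, so the product appears to be the untagged native protein.

EKLF/KLF1 is a zinc-finger transcription factor that activates erythroid genes. According to the depositor, this construct supplies the human protein in cells for activation studies, in connection with work characterising the structure and function of EKLF's atypical activation domain. The specific reporters or cell types used alongside it are not stated.
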