>Addgene plasmid #67835 | pSG5-hEKLF | addgene partial sequence | sequence record 120372 | pCAG-F 5'-GCAACGTGCTGGTTATTGTG-3'
GTAATACGACTCACTATAGGGCGAATTCGCCCTTCGAGGAAGAGGAGGCTTGAGGCCCAGGGTGGGCACC
AGCCAGCCATGGCCACAGCCGAGACCGCCTTGCCCTCCATCAGCACACTGACCGCCCTGGGCCCCTTCCC
GGACACACAGGATGACTTCCTCAAGTGGTGGCGCTCCGAAGAGGCGCAGGACATGGGCCCGGGTCCTCCT
GACCCCACGGAGCCGCCCCTCCACGTGAAGTCTGAGGACCAGCCCGGGGAGGAAGAGGACGATGAGAGGG
GCGCGGACGCCACCTGGGACCTGGATCTCCTCCTCACCAACTTCTCGGGCCCGGAGCCCGGTGGCGCGCC
CCAGACCTGCGCTCTGGCGCCCAGCGAGGCCTCCGGGGCGCAATATCCGCCGCCGCCCGAGACTCTGGGC
GCATATGCTGGCGGCCCGGGGCTGGTGGCTGGGCTTTTGGGTTCGGAGGATCACTCGGGTTGGGTGCGCC
CTGCCCTGCGAGCCCGGGCTCCCGACGCCTTCGTGGGCCCAGCCCTGGCTCCAGCCCCGGCCCCCGAGCC
CAAGGCGCTGGCGCTGCAACCGGTGTACCCGGGGCCCGGCGCCGGCTCCTCGGGTGGCTACTTCCCGCGG
ACCGGGCTTTCAGTGCCTGCGGCGTCGGGCGCCCCCTACGGGCTACTGTCCGGGTACCCCGCGATGTACC
CGGCGCCCCAGTACCAAGGGCACTTCCAGCTCTTCCGCGGGCTCCAGGGACCCGCGCCCGGTCCCGCCAC
GTCCCCCTCCTTCCTGAGTTGTTTGGGACCCGGGACGGTGGGCACTGGACTCGGGGGGACTGCAGAGGAT
CCAGGTGTGATAGCCGAGACCGCGCCATCCAAGCGAGGCCGACGTTCGTGG
