>Addgene plasmid #67835 | pSG5-hEKLF | addgene partial sequence | sequence record 120687 | SV40pA-R 5'-GAAATTTGTGATGCTATTGC-3'
AGTTCTGCTTTAATAAGATCTGGATCCGAATTCGCCCTTCACTAGGAGAGTCCAAGTGCCAGGGCAGGGC
TCAAAGGTGGCGCTTCATGTGCAAGGCCAGGTGGTCAGAGCGCGAAAAAGCACGTGGGCAGAGCTGGCAG
CGGAAGGGGCGCTGCCCCGTGTGTTTCCGGTAGTGGCGGGTCAGCTCGTCCGAGCGCGCGAATCTCCAGC
CGCAGCCTTCCCACGTGCAGGCGTATGGCTTCTCCCCTGTGTGCGTGCGCAGATGCGCCTTCAGGTGGGA
GCTCTTGGTGTAGCTCTTGCCGCAACCCGGGTGCGCGCACGTGTGCGCTGCCTGCCTCTTGCGCGCCCAC
GAACGTCGGCCTCGCTTGGATGGCGCGGTCTCGGCTATCACACCTGGATCCTCTGCAGTCCCCCCGAGTC
CAGTGCCCACCGTCCCGGGTCCCAAACAACTCAGGAAGGAGGGGGACGTGGCGGGACCGGGCGCGGGTCC
CTGGAGCCCGCGGAAGAGCTGGAAGTGCCCTTGGTACTGGGGCGCCGGGTACATCGCGGGGTACCCGGAC
AGTAGCCCGTAGGGGGCGCCCGACGCCGCAGGCACTGAAAGCCCGGTCCGCGGGAAGTAGCCACCCGAGG
AGCCGGCGCCGGGCCCCGGGTACACCGGTTGCAGCGCCAGCGCCTTGGGCTCGGGGGCCGGGGCTGGAGC
CAGGGCTGGGCCCACGAAGGCGTCGGGAGCCCGGGCTCGCAGGGCAGGGCGCACCCAACCCGAGTGATCC
TCCGAACCCAAA
